Addgene plasmid #110803: pET15TV-L-SaNAS
Purpose: Expresses SaNAS a nicotianamine synthase from Staphylcoccus aureus
Depositing lab: Audrey Lamb. Depositing organization: University of Kansas. Publication: Biosynthesis of an Opine Metallophore by Pseudomonas aeruginosa. McFarlane JS, Lamb AL. Biochemistry. 2017 Nov 14;56(45):5967-5971. doi: 10.1021/acs.biochem.7b00804. Epub 2017 Nov 3. PubMed 29091735.
Backbone
  Vector backbone: pET15TV-L
  Backbone manufacturer: Cheryl Arrowsmith
  Backbone size w/o insert (bp): 7746
  Total vector size (bp): 8574
  Vector type: Bacterial Expression
Growth in bacteria
  Bacterial resistance: Ampicillin, 100 μg/mL
  Growth temperature: 37°C
  Growth strain: DH5alpha
  Copy number: High Copy
Gene/Insert
  Gene/Insert name: SAV2469 (alt name: SaNAS - nicotianamine synthase from Staphylococcus aureus)
  Insert size (bp): 828
  Entrez Gene: SAV2469 (a.k.a. SAV2469)
  Promoter: T7
  Tag / fusion protein: Hexahistidine tag (N terminal on backbone)
  Cloning method: Unknown
  Sequencing primers: 5′ pET Upstream; 3′ T7 Reverse
Resource information
  A portion of this plasmid was derived from a plasmid made by: Gene was synthesized and cloned into pET15TV-L by Genscript.
Terms and licenses: Academic/Nonprofit Terms; Industry Terms: Not Available to Industry
How to cite: pET15TV-L-SaNAS was a gift from Audrey Lamb (Addgene plasmid # 110803 ; http://n2t.net/addgene:110803 ; RRID:Addgene_110803)
