[The description below was written by a language model from this plasmid's Addgene catalogue record and pLannotate feature annotations shown in this document.]
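Description:
pET15TV-L-SaNAS is a bacterial expression plasmid built on the pET15TV-L backbone, a pET-type vector for T7-driven protein production in E. coli. It is propagated through a ColE1/pBR322-family origin and selected with ampicillin via the β-lactamase (AmpR) gene and its own promoter. The backbone also retains pBR322-derived elements, including the bom mobilisation region, the rop gene and several non-functional fragments of the tetracycline resistance gene. The catalogue lists the plasmid as high copy, although rop is normally associated with reduced copy number.

The payload is a synthesized copy of SAV2469 from Staphylococcus aureus, an open reading frame of about 0.8 kb. The depositor calls it SaNAS, a nicotianamine synthase; the annotation matches it to cntL of strain Mu50, an enzyme that transfers an aminobutanoate moiety from S-adenosylmethionine onto D-histidine. The gene sits downstream of a T7 promoter with an adjacent lac operator and the phage T7 gene 10 ribosome binding site, and is followed by a T7 terminator. A plasmid-borne lacI gene supplies repressor, so expression is held off until IPTG induction in a host that provides T7 RNA polymerase. An N-terminal hexahistidine tag from the backbone allows metal-affinity purification. The short annotated match to a composite His/TEV tag covers this leader region, but the record does not explicitly state that a protease cleavage site is present.

The construct is suited to producing recombinant enzyme for biochemical study, in the context of work on opine metallophore biosynthesis. The assembled sequence behind the feature table is 6,541 nt, noticeably shorter than the 8,574 bp total given in the catalogue, and the record does not explain the difference.
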