Features (pLannotate 1.2.2; 20 found; start..end, strand, type, name):
      1..19      +  promoter       T7 promoter: promoter for bacteriophage T7 RNA polymerase
     20..44      +  protein_bind   lac operator: The lac repressor binds to the lac operator to inhibit transcription in E. coli. This inhibition can be relieved by adding lactose or isopropyl-β-D-thiogalactopyranoside (IPTG). lac repressor encoded by lacI
     59..81      +  RBS            RBS: efficient ribosome binding site from bacteriophage T7 gene 10 (Olins and Rangwala, 1989)
    100..116     +  CDS            capTEV™ (fragment): composite tag for in vivo biotinylation, TEV protease cleavage, and 6xHis tagging
    154..969     +  CDS            cntL (sequence withheld): NASLD_STAAM - Experimental evidence at protein level: Swiss-Prot protein existence level 1. Catalyzes the nucleophilic attack of one alpha-aminobutanoate moiety from SAM onto D-histidine to produce the intermediate (2S)-2- amino-4- From Staphylococcus aureus (strain Mu50 / ATCC 700699).
    985..1034    +  CDS            SET1 (fragment): solubility-enhancement tag derived from T7 phage gene 10B
   1042..1089    +  terminator     T7 terminator: transcription terminator for bacteriophage T7 RNA polymerase
   1112..1216    -  CDS            TcR (fragment): tetracycline efflux protein; tet; confers resistance to tetracycline
   1264..1292    -  promoter       tet promoter: E. coli promoter for tetracycline efflux protein gene
   1405..1509    +  promoter       AmpR promoter: bla
   1510..2370    +  CDS            AmpR: β-lactamase; bla; confers resistance to ampicillin, carbenicillin, and related antibiotics
   2541..3129    +  rep_origin     ori: high-copy-number ColE1/pMB1/pBR322/pUC origin of replication
   3329..3468    -  misc_feature   bom: basis of mobility region from pBR322
   3570..3761    -  CDS            rop: Rop protein, which maintains plasmids at low copy number; rop
   3778..4158    +  CDS            YPB1_ECOLX: Protein predicted: Swiss-Prot protein existence level 4. From Escherichia coli.
   4400..5024    -  CDS            TcR (fragment): tetracycline efflux protein; tet; confers resistance to tetracycline
   5039..5060    -  protein_bind   CAP binding site: CAP binding activates transcription in the presence of cAMP. E. coli catabolite activator protein
   5073..6155    -  CDS            lacI: lac repressor; lacI; The lac repressor binds to the lac operator to inhibit transcription in E. coli. This inhibition can be relieved by adding lactose or isopropyl-β-D-thiogalactopyranoside (IPTG).
   6156..6233    -  promoter       lacI promoter: lacI
   6241..6520    -  CDS            TcR (fragment): tetracycline efflux protein; tet; confers resistance to tetracycline
>Addgene plasmid #110803 | pET15TV-L-SaNAS | addgene full sequence | sequence record 220027 | Addgene Assembled Full Sequence
TAATACGACTCACTATAGGGGAATTGTGAGCGGATAACAATTCCCCTCTAGAAATAATTTTGTTTAACTT
TAAGAAGGAGATATACCATGGGCAGCAGCCATCATCATCATCATCACAGCAGCGGCAGAGAAAACTTGTA
TTTCCAGGGCCAT
[816 nt withheld, positions 154-969]
TAACTCGAGGATCCGGCTGCTAACAAAGCCCGAAAGGAAGCTGAGTTGGCTGCTGCCACCGCTGAGCAAT
AACTAGCATAACCCCTTGGGGCCTCTAAACGGGTCTTGAGGGGTTTTTTGCTGAAAGGAGGAACTATATC
CGGATATCCCGCAAGAGGCCCGGCAGTACCGGCATAACCAAGCCTATGCCTACAGCATCCAGGGTGACGG
TGCCGAGGATGACGATGAGCGCATTGTTAGATTTCATACACGGTGCCTGACTGCGTTAGCAATTTAACTG
TGATAAACTACCGCATTAAAGCTTATCGATGATAAGCTGTCAAACATGAGAATTCTTGAAGACGAAAGGG
CCTCGTGATACGCCTATTTTTATAGGTTAATGTCATGATAATAATGGTTTCTTAGACGTCAGGTGGCACT
TTTCGGGGAAATGTGCGCGGAACCCCTATTTGTTTATTTTTCTAAATACATTCAAATATGTATCCGCTCA
TGAGACAATAACCCTGATAAATGCTTCAATAATATTGAAAAAGGAAGAGTATGAGTATTCAACATTTCCG
TGTCGCCCTTATTCCCTTTTTTGCGGCATTTTGCCTTCCTGTTTTTGCTCACCCAGAAACGCTGGTGAAA
GTAAAAGATGCTGAAGATCAGTTGGGTGCACGAGTGGGTTACATCGAACTGGATCTCAACAGCGGTAAGA
TCCTTGAGAGTTTTCGCCCCGAAGAACGTTTTCCAATGATGAGCACTTTTAAAGTTCTGCTATGTGGCGC
GGTATTATCCCGTGTTGACGCCGGGCAAGAGCAACTCGGTCGCCGCATACACTATTCTCAGAATGACTTG
GTTGAGTACTCACCAGTCACAGAAAAGCATCTTACGGATGGCATGACAGTAAGAGAATTATGCAGTGCTG
CCATAACCATGAGTGATAACACTGCGGCCAACTTACTTCTGACAACGATCGGAGGACCGAAGGAGCTAAC
CGCTTTTTTGCACAACATGGGGGATCATGTAACTCGCCTTGATCGTTGGGAACCGGAGCTGAATGAAGCC
ATACCAAACGACGAGCGTGACACCACGATGCCTGCAGCAATGGCAACAACGTTGCGCAAACTATTAACTG
GCGAACTACTTACTCTAGCTTCCCGGCAACAATTAATAGACTGGATGGAGGCGGATAAAGTTGCAGGACC
ACTTCTGCGCTCGGCCCTTCCGGCTGGCTGGTTTATTGCTGATAAATCTGGAGCCGGTGAGCGTGGGTCT
CGCGGTATCATTGCAGCACTGGGGCCAGATGGTAAGCCCTCCCGTATCGTAGTTATCTACACGACGGGGA
GTCAGGCAACTATGGATGAACGAAATAGACAGATCGCTGAGATAGGTGCCTCACTGATTAAGCATTGGTA
ACTGTCAGACCAAGTTTACTCATATATACTTTAGATTGATTTAAAACTTCATTTTTAATTTAAAAGGATC
TAGGTGAAGATCCTTTTTGATAATCTCATGACCAAAATCCCTTAACGTGAGTTTTCGTTCCACTGAGCGT
CAGACCCCGTAGAAAAGATCAAAGGATCTTCTTGAGATCCTTTTTTTCTGCGCGTAATCTGCTGCTTGCA
AACAAAAAAACCACCGCTACCAGCGGTGGTTTGTTTGCCGGATCAAGAGCTACCAACTCTTTTTCCGAAG
GTAACTGGCTTCAGCAGAGCGCAGATACCAAATACTGTCCTTCTAGTGTAGCCGTAGTTAGGCCACCACT
TCAAGAACTCTGTAGCACCGCCTACATACCTCGCTCTGCTAATCCTGTTACCAGTGGCTGCTGCCAGTGG
CGATAAGTCGTGTCTTACCGGGTTGGACTCAAGACGATAGTTACCGGATAAGGCGCAGCGGTCGGGCTGA
ACGGGGGGTTCGTGCACACAGCCCAGCTTGGAGCGAACGACCTACACCGAACTGAGATACCTACAGCGTG
AGCTATGAGAAAGCGCCACGCTTCCCGAAGGGAGAAAGGCGGACAGGTATCCGGTAAGCGGCAGGGTCGG
AACAGGAGAGCGCACGAGGGAGCTTCCAGGGGGAAACGCCTGGTATCTTTATAGTCCTGTCGGGTTTCGC
CACCTCTGACTTGAGCGTCGATTTTTGTGATGCTCGTCAGGGGGGCGGAGCCTATGGAAAAACGCCAGCA
ACGCGGCCTTTTTACGGTTCCTGGCCTTTTGCTGGCCTTTTGCTCACATGTTCTTTCCTGCGTTATCCCC
TGATTCTGTGGATAACCGTATTACCGCCTTTGAGTGAGCTGATACCGCTCGCCGCAGCCGAACGACCGAG
CGCAGCGAGTCAGTGAGCGAGGAAGCGTGAGCGAGGAAGCGGAAGAGCGCCTGATGCGGTATTTTCTCCT
TACGCATCTGTGCGGTATTTCACACCGCAATGGTGCACTCTCAGTACAATCTGCTCTGATGCCGCATAGT
TAAGCCAGTATACACTCCGCTATCGCTACGTGACTGGGTCATGGCTGCGCCCCGACACCCGCCAACACCC
GCTGACGCGCCCTGACGGGCTTGTCTGCTCCCGGCATCCGCTTACAGACAAGCTGTGACCGTCTCCGGGA
GCTGCATGTGTCAGAGGTTTTCACCGTCATCACCGAAACGCGCGAGGCAGCTGCGGTAAAGCTCATCAGC
GTGGTCGTGAAGCGATTCACAGATGTCTGCCTGTTCATCCGCGTCCAGCTCGTTGAGTTTCTCCAGAAGC
GTTAATGTCTGGCTTCTGATAAAGCGGGCCATGTTAAGGGCGGTTTTTTCCTGTTTGGTCACTGATGCCT
CCGTGTAAGGGGGATTTCTGTTCATGGGGGTAATGATACCGATGAAACGAGAGAGGATGCTCACGATACG
GGTTACTGATGATGAACATGCCCGGTTACTGGAACGTTGTGAGGGTAAACAACTGGCGGTATGGATGCGG
CGGGACCAGAGAAAAATCACTCAGGGTCAATGCCAGCGCTTCGTTAATACAGATGTAGGTGTTCCACAGG
GTAGCCAGCAGCATCCTGCGATGCAGATCCGGAACATAATGGTGCAGGGCGCTGACTTCCGCGTTTCCAG
ACTTTACGAAACACGGAAACCGAAGACCATTCATGTTGTTGCTCAGGTCGCAGACGTTTTGCAGCAGCAG
TCGCTTCACGTTCGCTCGCGTATCGGTGATTCATTCTGCTAACCAGTAAGGCAACCCCGCCAGCCTAGCC
GGGTCCTCAACGACAGGAGCACGATCATGCGCACCCGTGGCCAGGACCCAACGCTGCCCGAGATGCGCCG
CGTGCGGCTGCTGGAGATGGCGGACGCGATGGATATGTTCTGCCAAGGGTTGGTTTGCGCATTCACAGTT
CTCCGCAAGAATTGATTGGCTCCAATTCTTGGAGTGGTGAATCCGTTAGCGAGGTGCCGCCGGCTTCCAT
TCAGGTCGAGGTGGCCCGGCTCCATGCACCGCGACGCAACGCGGGGAGGCAGACAAGGTATAGGGCGGCG
CCTACAATCCATGCCAACCCGTTCCATGTGCTCGCCGAGGCGGCATAAATCGCCGTGACGATCAGCGGTC
CAATGATCGAAGTTAGGCTGGTAAGAGCCGCGAGCGATCCTTGAAGCTGTCCCTGATGGTCGTCATCTAC
CTGCCTGGACAGCATGGCCTGCAACGCGGGCATCCCGATGCCGCCGGAAGCGAGAAGAATCATAATGGGG
AAGGCCATCCAGCCTCGCGTCGCGAACGCCAGCAAGACGTAGCCCAGCGCGTCGGCCGCCATGCCGGCGA
TAATGGCCTGCTTCTCGCCGAAACGTTTGGTGGCGGGACCAGTGACGAAGGCTTGAGCGAGGGCGTGCAA
GATTCCGAATACCGCAAGCGACAGGCCGATCATCGTCGCGCTCCAGCGAAAGCGGTCCTCGCCGAAAATG
ACCCAGAGCGCTGCCGGCACCTGTCCTACGAGTTGCATGATAAAGAAGACAGTCATAAGTGCGGCGACGA
TAGTCATGCCCCGCGCCCACCGGAAGGAGCTGACTGGGTTGAAGGCTCTCAAGGGCATCGGTCGAGATCC
CGGTGCCTAATGAGTGAGCTAACTTACATTAATTGCGTTGCGCTCACTGCCCGCTTTCCAGTCGGGAAAC
CTGTCGTGCCAGCTGCATTAATGAATCGGCCAACGCGCGGGGAGAGGCGGTTTGCGTATTGGGCGCCAGG
GTGGTTTTTCTTTTCACCAGTGAGACGGGCAACAGCTGATTGCCCTTCACCGCCTGGCCCTGAGAGAGTT
GCAGCAAGCGGTCCACGCTGGTTTGCCCCAGCAGGCGAAAATCCTGTTTGATGGTGGTTAACGGCGGGAT
ATAACATGAGCTGTCTTCGGTATCGTCGTATCCCACTACCGAGATATCCGCACCAACGCGCAGCCCGGAC
TCGGTAATGGCGCGCATTGCGCCCAGCGCCATCTGATCGTTGGCAACCAGCATCGCAGTGGGAACGATGC
CCTCATTCAGCATTTGCATGGTTTGTTGAAAACCGGACATGGCACTCCAGTCGCCTTCCCGTTCCGCTAT
CGGCTGAATTTGATTGCGAGTGAGATATTTATGCCAGCCAGCCAGACGCAGACGCGCCGAGACAGAACTT
AATGGGCCCGCTAACAGCGCGATTTGCTGGTGACCCAATGCGACCAGATGCTCCACGCCCAGTCGCGTAC
CGTCTTCATGGGAGAAAATAATACTGTTGATGGGTGTCTGGTCAGAGACATCAAGAAATAACGCCGGAAC
ATTAGTGCAGGCAGCTTCCACAGCAATGGCATCCTGGTCATCCAGCGGATAGTTAATGATCAGCCCACTG
ACGCGTTGCGCGAGAAGATTGTGCACCGCCGCTTTACAGGCTTCGACGCCGCTTCGTTCTACCATCGACA
CCACCACGCTGGCACCCAGTTGATCGGCGCGAGATTTAATCGCCGCGACAATTTGCGACGGCGCGTGCAG
GGCCAGACTGGAGGTGGCAACGCCAATCAGCAACGACTGTTTGCCCGCCAGTTGTTGTGCCACGCGGTTG
GGAATGTAATTCAGCTCCGCCATCGCCGCTTCCACTTTTTCCCGCGTTTTCGCAGAAACGTGGCTGGCCT
GGTTCACCACGCGGGAAACGGTCTGATAAGAGACACCGGCATACTCTGCGACATCGTATAACGTTACTGG
TTTCACATTCACCACCCTGAATTGACTCTCTTCCGGGCGCTATCATGCCATACCGCGAAAGGTTTTGCGC
CATTCGATGGTGTCCGGGATCTCGACGCTCTCCCTTATGCGACTCCTGCATTAGGAAGCAGCCCAGTAGT
AGGTTGAGGCCGTTGAGCACCGCCGCCGCAAGGAATGGTGCATGCAAGGAGATGGCGCCCAACAGTCCCC
CGGCCACGGGGCCTGCCACCATACCCACGCCGAAACAAGCGCTCATGAGCCCGAAGTGGCGAGCCCGATC
TTCCCCATCGGTGATGTCGGCGATATAGGCGCCAGCAACCGCACCTGTGGCGCCGGTGATGCCGGCCACG
ATGCGTCCGGCGTAGAGGATCGAGATCTCGATCCCGCGAAAT
